Addgene plasmid #247726: pAAV-EF1a>FLEX-WAChR_1f-G-mScarlet3-Soma-E; WPRE3-BGH polyA; AmpR
Purpose: Cre-dependent expression of WAChR-1f opsin fusion protein:{WAChR-1f}-{Kir2.1 Golgi tag}-{mScarlet3}-{Kv2.1 soma tag}-{Kir2.1 ER tag}
Depositing lab: Alexander Naka. Depositing organization: Science Corporation. Publication: WAChRs are excitatory opsins sensitive to indoor lighting. Tose AJ, Nava AA, McGrath SN, Mardinly AR, Naka A. bioRxiv 2025.09.12.675947; doi: https://doi.org/10.1101/2025.09.12.675947.
Backbone
  Vector backbone: pAAV[FLEXon]
  Backbone manufacturer: Vectorbuilder
  Vector type: Mammalian Expression, AAV
Growth in bacteria
  Bacterial resistance: Ampicillin, 100 μg/mL
  Growth temperature: 30°C
  Growth strain: NEB Stable
  Copy number: High Copy
Gene/Insert
  Gene/Insert name: FLEX-WAChR_1f-G-mScarlet3-Soma-E
  Species: Synthetic
  Mutation: L130F/F240A
  Promoter: EF1a
  Tag / fusion protein: mScarlet3 (C terminal on insert)
  Cloning method: Gene Synthesis
Terms and licenses: Academic/Nonprofit Terms; Industry Terms: Not Available to Industry
Depositor comments: Please visit https://doi.org/10.1101/2025.09.12.675947 for bioRxiv preprint.
How to cite: pAAV-EF1a>FLEX-WAChR_1f-G-mScarlet3-Soma-E; WPRE3-BGH polyA; AmpR was a gift from Alexander Naka (Addgene plasmid # 247726 ; http://n2t.net/addgene:247726 ; RRID:Addgene_247726)
