[The description below was written by a language model from this plasmid's Addgene catalogue record and pLannotate feature annotations shown in this document.]
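Description:
pAAV-EF1a>FLEX-WAChR_1f-G-mScarlet3-Soma-E; WPRE3-BGH polyA; AmpR is an AAV transfer plasmid built on a commercial pAAV[FLEXon] backbone for Cre-dependent expression of a soma-targeted excitatory opsin in mammalian cells. Two AAV2 inverted terminal repeats flank the expression cassette, allowing it to be packaged into recombinant AAV particles. Outside the ITRs, the plasmid carries a high-copy ColE1/pUC-type origin, an f1 origin and a β-lactamase gene for ampicillin selection in bacteria. Residual Gateway attB sites mark the junctions between the assembled modules.

Expression is driven by the human EF-1α promoter with its intron A sequences. Downstream, the synthetic coding region sits in the antisense orientation between paired lox2272 and loxP sites arranged as a FLEX switch. The open reading frame cannot be translated until Cre recombinase inverts it and then excises one site of each pair, locking it in the sense orientation. This restricts expression to Cre-positive cells. The encoded fusion consists of the WAChR-1f opsin (recorded with L130F/F240A mutations), a Kir2.1 Golgi trafficking signal, the red fluorescent protein mScarlet3, a Kv2.1 soma-targeting motif and a Kir2.1 ER export signal. The trafficking signals are standard aids to membrane delivery, and the Kv2.1 motif confines the protein to the cell body.

The automated annotation detects the Kcnb1 and KCNJ2 fragments and labels the fluorophore as the related mScarlet-I, but it leaves the opsin region itself unannotated. A shortened WPRE (WPRE3) and a bovine growth hormone polyadenylation signal follow to boost transcript stability and processing. The construct is suited to optogenetic activation of genetically defined neurons with fluorescent identification of expressing cells.
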