Features (pLannotate 1.2.2; 25 found; start..end, strand, type, name):
    137..157     +  protein_bind   attB4: mutant version of attB; core recombination site for the Gateway® BP reaction BP Clonase™
    177..388     +  promoter       EF-1α core promoter: core promoter for human elongation factor EF-1α
    389..498     +  intron         EF-1α intron A (fragment): intron upstream of the start codon of human EF-1α
   1124..1327    +  intron         EF-1α intron A: truncated intron upstream of the start codon of human EF-1α
   1336..1360    +  protein_bind   attB1: mutant version of attB; recombination site for the Gateway® BP reaction BP Clonase™
   1361..1394    +  protein_bind   lox2272: Cre-mediated recombination occurs in the 8-bp core sequence (GGATACTT). lox2272 sites are compatible with each other, but incompatible with loxP or loxN sites (Lee and Saito, 1988). Cre recombinase
   1427..1460    +  protein_bind   loxP: Cre-mediated recombination occurs in the 8-bp core sequence (GCATACAT). Cre recombinase
   1497..1694    -  CDS            Kcnb1 (fragment): KCNB1_RAT - Experimental evidence at protein level: Swiss-Prot protein existence level 1. Voltage-gated potassium channel that mediates transmembrane potassium transport in excitable membranes, primarily in the brain, but also in the pancreas and cardiovascular system. Contributes to the regulation of the action potential (AP) repolarization, duration and frequency of repetitive AP firing in neurons, muscle cells and endocrine cells and plays a role in homeostatic attenuation of electrical excitability throughout the brain (PubMed:10024359, PubMed:10618149, PubMed:12451110, PubMed:17379638, Pu
   1704..2366    -  CDS            mScarlet-I: mScarlet-I is a basic (constitutively fluorescent) red fluorescent protein published in 2016, derived from synthetic construct. It is reported to be a rapidly-maturing monomer with moderate acid sensitivity.
   2379..2438    -  CDS            KCNJ2 (fragment): KCNJ2_HUMAN - Also known as IRK1. Experimental evidence at protein level: Swiss-Prot protein existence level 1. Probably participates in establishing action potential waveform and excitability of neuronal and muscle tissues. Inward rectifier potassium channels are characterized by a greater tendency to allow potassium to flow into the cell rather than out of it. Their voltage dependence is regulated by the concentration of extracellular potassium; as external potassium is raised, the voltage range of the channel opening shifts to more positive voltages. The inward rectification is mainly due t
   3393..3426    -  protein_bind   lox2272: Cre-mediated recombination occurs in the 8-bp core sequence (GGATACTT). lox2272 sites are compatible with each other, but incompatible with loxP or loxN sites (Lee and Saito, 1988). Cre recombinase
   3459..3492    -  protein_bind   loxP: Cre-mediated recombination occurs in the 8-bp core sequence (GCATACAT). Cre recombinase
   3496..3516    -  protein_bind   attB2: mutant version of attB; core recombination site for the Gateway® BP reaction BP Clonase™
   3525..3682    +  misc_feature   WPRE (fragment): woodchuck hepatitis virus posttranscriptional regulatory element
   3688..3770    +  misc_feature   WPRE (fragment): woodchuck hepatitis virus posttranscriptional regulatory element
   3801..3912    +  polyA_signal   bGH poly(A) signal: bovine growth hormone polyadenylation signal
   4016..4156    +  repeat_region  AAV2 ITR: inverted terminal repeat of adeno-associated virus serotype 2 inverted
   4161..4212    -  misc_feature   bom (fragment): basis of mobility region from pBR322
   4231..4686    +  rep_origin     f1 ori (sequence partly withheld): f1 bacteriophage origin of replication; arrow indicates direction of (+) strand synthesis
   4687..4736    -  misc_feature   bom (fragment): basis of mobility region from pBR322
   4838..4873    -  CDS            rop (fragment): Rop protein, which maintains plasmids at low copy number; rop
   4968..5072    +  promoter       AmpR promoter: bla
   5073..5933    +  CDS            AmpR: β-lactamase; bla; confers resistance to ampicillin, carbenicillin, and related antibiotics
   6104..6692    +  rep_origin     ori: high-copy-number ColE1/pMB1/pBR322/pUC origin of replication
   6754..130     -  repeat_region  AAV2 ITR (across the origin): inverted terminal repeat of adeno-associated virus serotype 2 inverted
>Addgene plasmid #247726 | pAAV-EF1a>FLEX-WAChR_1f-G-mScarlet3-Soma-E; WPRE3-BGH polyA; AmpR | addgene full sequence | sequence record 497418 | Addgene NGS Result
CTGCGCGCTCGCTCGCTCACTGAGGCCGCCCGGGCAAAGCCCGGGCGTCGGGCGACCTTTGGTCGCCCGG
CCTCAGTGAGCGAGCGAGCGCGCAGAGAGGGAGTGGCCAACTCCATCACTAGGGGTTCCTTCTAGACAAC
TTTGTATAGAAAAGTTGGGCTCCGGTGCCCGTCAGTGGGCAGAGCGCACATCGCCCACAGTCCCCGAGAA
GTTGGGGGGAGGGGTCGGCAATTGAACCGGTGCCTAGAGAAGGTGGCGCGGGGTAAACTGGGAAAGTGAT
GTCGTGTACTGGCTCCGCCTTTTTCCCGAGGGTGGGGGAGAACCGTATATAAGTGCAGTAGTCGCCGTGA
ACGTTCTTTTTCGCAACGGGTTTGCCGCCAGAACACAGGTAAGTGCCGTGTGTGGTTCCCGCGGGCCTGG
CCTCTTTACGGGTTATGGCCCTTGCGTGCCTTGAATTACTTCCACCTGGCTGCAGTACGTGATTCTTGAT
CCCGAGCTTCGGGTTGGAAGTGGGTGGGAGAGTTCGAGGCCTTGCGCTTAAGGAGCCCCTTCGCCTCGTG
CTTGAGTTGAGGCCTGGCCTGGGCGCTGGGGCCGCCGCGTGCGAATCTGGTGGCACCTTCGCGCCTGTCT
CGCTGCTTTCGATAAGTCTCTAGCCATTTAAAATTTTTGATGACCTGCTGCGACGCTTTTTTTCTGGCAA
GATAGTCTTGTAAATGCGGGCCAAGATCTGCACACTGGTATTTCGGTTTTTGGGGCCGCGGGCGGCGACG
GGGCCCGTGCGTCCCAGCGCACATGTTCGGCGAGGCGGGGCCTGCGAGCGCGGCCACCGAGAATCGGACG
GGGGTAGTCTCAAGCTGGCCGGCCTGCTCTGGTGCCTGGTCTCGCGCCGCCGTGTATCGCCCCGCCCTGG
GCGGCAAGGCTGGCCCGGTCGGCACCAGTTGCGTGAGCGGAAAGATGGCCGCTTCCCGGCCCTGCTGCAG
GGAGCTCAAAATGGAGGACGCGGCGCTCGGGAGAGCGGGCGGGTGAGTCACCCACACAAAGGAAAAGGGC
CTTTCCGTCCTCAGCCGTCGCTTCATGTGACTCCACGGAGTACCGGGCGCCGTCCAGGCACCTCGATTAG
TTCTCGAGCTTTTGGAGTACGTCGTCTTTAGGTTGGGGGGAGGGGTTTTATGCGATGGAGTTTCCCCACA
CTGAGTGGGTGGAGACTGAAGTTAGGCCAGCTTGGCACTTGATGTAATTCTCCTTGGAATTTGCCCTTTT
TGAGTTTGGATCTTGGTTCATTCTCAAGCCTCAGACAGTGGTTCAAAGTTTTTTTCTTCCATTTCAGGTG
TCGTGACAAGTTTGTACAAAAAAGCAGGCTATAACTTCGTATAGGATACTTTATACGAAGTTATCCTCGA
GTACCGGTCACGCGTACGCAAGCTTGATAACTTCGTATAGCATACATTATACGAAGTTATCCTAGGGCCA
CCTCAAACCTCATTTTCATAGCAGAAGAACCTGGTGGCCTCTGGGAAGTCTGTGGCACAGCTGATGAAGC
TGTCAATGGAGCTCATGCTTCTCATGTCAATCACTCCCTCTGTCCTGGCAGGCAGTGGGGCCACAGGGCT
GGGCATGCTGCTCATCTCCAGCTCCTCAGGGGGCTTGCTCTGAGGGGCCATCTCCTTGGTGTTCAGGATG
GGTTGGCTCTGGCTGCCCCCAGAGCCTCCTGTGGAGTGCCTGGCCACAGATCTCTCATACTGCTCCACCA
CTGTGTAGTCCTCATTGTGGCTGGTGATGTCCAGCTTTCTGTCAATGTTGAAGGCTCCAGGCATCTGGAC
AGGCTTCTTGGCCTTGTAGGTGGTCTTGAAATCAGCCAGGTACCTGCCTCCATCCTTCAGTCTCAGGGCC
ATCTTGATGTCCCCCTTCAGCACCACATCCTCAGGGTACAGCCTCTCTGTGCTGGCCTCCCAGCCCATGG
TCCTCTTCTGCATCACTGGGCCATCAGGAGGGAAGTTGCCTCCTCTCAGCTTCACCTTGTAGATCAGGGT
GCCATCCTCCAGGCTGGTGTCCTGGGTCACACTCACTGTGCCCCCATCCTCAAAGATCATCACTCTCTCC
CACTTGAAGCCCTCAGGGAAGCTTTGCTTCCAGTAGTCAGGGATGTCAGCTGGGTGCTTGATGAAGGCCC
TGCTGCCATACATGAACTGGGGGCTCAGGATGTCCCAGCTGAAGGGCAGGGGGCCTCCCTTGGTCACCTT
CAGCTTGGCTGTCTGGGTGCCCTCATAGGGTCTGCCCTCTCCTTCTCCCTCAATCTCAAACTCATGGCCA
TTCATGCTGCCCTCCATGTGCACCTTGAACCTCATGAACTCCTTGATCACAGCCTCAGTGCTGTCCATCA
CATTGATGTCAATCTGGTCCAGGGGGATGTACTCCCCTTCAGAGGTGATCCTGCTCTTGGCAGCAGCCCC
AGAGGCATAGGGGTCATCCTCCTCCACAGGCATCATCACTGTGGCTCCATCAGCCCCAGCAGCTGTCAGG
GTCTTCTGGTTCTCCTCATCAATCTCCTGTCTCTGCCTCTTCAGCTCATCCCAGGCATAGTCCTCAATGT
GCAGTCTACATCTCAGCATGAACACCCCAAAGATGGTCTTGCAGGTAATGTCCAGGAAGGCATGGATGAT
GGCAAAGGCCTCCTCAGAGATCACTCCAGTGGTGTGGAAGCCCAGCAGCCATAATACCGGAAACATGGGC
CAGAAGCCAAAGAAAATGAACATGGCTCTCTCCAGGTCCTTCTTGGCACAGTCAGGCACATACCTGATTC
TTTTTCTCACCTCATTGAAAAAGAAGTAGAAGAAGATGCTGAACAGGGTGCAGCCAATGGCAAAGTAGAT
GTACTTCTCAGGGCTTCTCACAATAAAGCTGGCCAGGGCAATCACCAGCAGGACAGCTGTGCTGCCTGTG
AAGGCCAGCTTATAGGGCACATCCACCGTAAAACACAGATCCATCACAATGAAGGGGCAGGTCACAATGT
AGTCACTGTACCAGTATCGATTTAATGAGAACTCAGAGGTGCTGTCTCTGGCAAAGTCAGAGGTCTTGGC
CACATACATCAATCCCGTCAAAAAGGCAATGGCAGCACTCAGGGTGTTCAGCTCCAGGGGCCTTCTCTTG
GGGTGAGGGTGGGCTCCAAAGCCTGTGCCCCTCCAGCTGTAGTACCAGAACACCACCCCTGAGCCCAACA
GGATCACAGCAGAGAAGCCATCAATGGTGGCCAGCAGGGTGTAGTTCATGCTCATCTGGGGGCTAGGGGC
AGCCTGGGCACAGGAGGTGGTGCCTCCATTAGGGTTGGGAGACTGGTCAGTGGGGGCCACCACAGTAGGG
GGTGTAGGGCAGGCAGACATGGTGGCTCTAGAATAACTTCGTATAAAGTATCCTATACGAAGTTATAGGT
ACCTGAGCTCAACATCGATAGCACTAGTATAACTTCGTATAATGTATGCTATACGAAGTTATACCCAGCT
TTCTTGTACAAAGTGGGAATTCATAATCAACCTCTGGATTACAAAATTTGTGAAAGATTGACTGGTATTC
TTAACTATGTTGCTCCTTTTACGCTATGTGGATACGCTGCTTTAATGCCTTTGTATCATGCTATTGCTTC
CCGTATGGCTTTCATTTTCTCCTCCTTGTATAAATCCTGGTTAGTTCTTGCCACGGCGGAACTCATCGCC
GCCTGCCTTGCCCGCTGCTGGACAGGGGCTCGGCTGTTGGGCACTGACAATTCCGTGGTGGAATTCCTAG
AGCTCGCTGATCAGCCTCGACTGTGCCTTCTAGTTGCCAGCCATCTGTTGTTTGCCCCTCCCCCGTGCCT
TCCTTGACCCTGGAAGGTGCCACTCCCACTGTCCTTTCCTAATAAAATGAGGAAATTGCATCGCATTGTC
TGAGTAGGTGTCATTCTATTCTGGGGGGTGGGGTGGGGCAGGACAGCAAGGGGGAGGATTGGGAAGAGAA
TAGCAGGCATGCTGGGGAGGGCCGCAGGAACCCCTAGTGATGGAGTTGGCCACTCCCTCTCTGCGCGCTC
GCTCGCTCACTGAGGCCGGGCGACCAAAGGTCGCCCGACGCCCGGGCTTTGCCCGGGCGGCCTCAGTGAG
CGAGCGAGCGCGCAGCTGCCTGCAGGGGCGCCTGATGCGGTATTTTCTCCTTACGCATCTGTGCGGTATT
TCACACCGCATA
[95 nt withheld, positions 4213-4307]
T
[46 nt withheld, positions 4309-4354]
C
[141 nt withheld, positions 4356-4496]
CCTTTGACGTTGGAGTCCACGTTCTTT
[37 nt withheld, positions 4524-4560]
ACTCTATCTCGGGCTATTCTTTTGATTTATAAGGGATTTTGCCGATTTCGGTCTATTGGTTAAAAAATGA
GCTGATTTAACAAAAATTTAACGCGAATTTTAACAAAATATTAACGTTTACAATTTTATGGTGCACTCTC
AGTACAATCTGCTCTGATGCCGCATAGTTAAGCCAGCCCCGACACCCGCCAACACCCGCTGACGCGCCCT
GACGGGCTTGTCTGCTCCCGGCATCCGCTTACAGACAAGCTGTGACCGTCTCCGGGAGCTGCATGTGTCA
GAGGTTTTCACCGTCATCACCGAAACGCGCGAGACGAAAGGGCCTCGTGATACGCCTATTTTTATAGGTT
AATGTCATGATAATAATGGTTTCTTAGACGTCAGGTGGCACTTTTCGGGGAAATGTGCGCGGAACCCCTA
TTTGTTTATTTTTCTAAATACATTCAAATATGTATCCGCTCATGAGACAATAACCCTGATAAATGCTTCA
ATAATATTGAAAAAGGAAGAGTATGAGTATTCAACATTTCCGTGTCGCCCTTATTCCCTTTTTTGCGGCA
TTTTGCCTTCCTGTTTTTGCTCACCCAGAAACGCTGGTGAAAGTAAAAGATGCTGAAGATCAGTTGGGTG
CACGAGTGGGTTACATCGAACTGGATCTCAACAGCGGTAAGATCCTTGAGAGTTTTCGCCCCGAAGAACG
TTTTCCAATGATGAGCACTTTTAAAGTTCTGCTATGTGGCGCGGTATTATCCCGTATTGACGCCGGGCAA
GAGCAACTCGGTCGCCGCATACACTATTCTCAGAATGACTTGGTTGAGTACTCACCAGTCACAGAAAAGC
ATCTTACGGATGGCATGACAGTAAGAGAATTATGCAGTGCTGCCATAACCATGAGTGATAACACTGCGGC
CAACTTACTTCTGACAACGATCGGAGGACCGAAGGAGCTAACCGCTTTTTTGCACAACATGGGGGATCAT
GTAACTCGCCTTGATCGTTGGGAACCGGAGCTGAATGAAGCCATACCAAACGACGAGCGTGACACCACGA
TGCCTGTAGCAATGGCAACAACGTTGCGCAAACTATTAACTGGCGAACTACTTACTCTAGCTTCCCGGCA
ACAATTAATAGACTGGATGGAGGCGGATAAAGTTGCAGGACCACTTCTGCGCTCGGCCCTTCCGGCTGGC
TGGTTTATTGCTGATAAATCTGGAGCCGGTGAGCGTGGAAGCCGCGGTATCATTGCAGCACTGGGGCCAG
ATGGTAAGCCCTCCCGTATCGTAGTTATCTACACGACGGGGAGTCAGGCAACTATGGATGAACGAAATAG
ACAGATCGCTGAGATAGGTGCCTCACTGATTAAGCATTGGTAACTGTCAGACCAAGTTTACTCATATATA
CTTTAGATTGATTTAAAACTTCATTTTTAATTTAAAAGGATCTAGGTGAAGATCCTTTTTGATAATCTCA
TGACCAAAATCCCTTAACGTGAGTTTTCGTTCCACTGAGCGTCAGACCCCGTAGAAAAGATCAAAGGATC
TTCTTGAGATCCTTTTTTTCTGCGCGTAATCTGCTGCTTGCAAACAAAAAAACCACCGCTACCAGCGGTG
GTTTGTTTGCCGGATCAAGAGCTACCAACTCTTTTTCCGAAGGTAACTGGCTTCAGCAGAGCGCAGATAC
CAAATACTGTTCTTCTAGTGTAGCCGTAGTTAGGCCACCACTTCAAGAACTCTGTAGCACCGCCTACATA
CCTCGCTCTGCTAATCCTGTTACCAGTGGCTGCTGCCAGTGGCGATAAGTCGTGTCTTACCGGGTTGGAC
TCAAGACGATAGTTACCGGATAAGGCGCAGCGGTCGGGCTGAACGGGGGGTTCGTGCACACAGCCCAGCT
TGGAGCGAACGACCTACACCGAACTGAGATACCTACAGCGTGAGCTATGAGAAAGCGCCACGCTTCCCGA
AGGGAGAAAGGCGGACAGGTATCCGGTAAGCGGCAGGGTCGGAACAGGAGAGCGCACGAGGGAGCTTCCA
GGGGGAAACGCCTGGTATCTTTATAGTCCTGTCGGGTTTCGCCACCTCTGACTTGAGCGTCGATTTTTGT
GATGCTCGTCAGGGGGGCGGAGCCTATGGAAAAACGCCAGCAACGCGGCCTTTTTACGGTTCCTGGCCTT
TTGCTGGCCTTTTGCTCACATGTCCTGCAGGCAG
