>Addgene plasmid #247726 | pAAV-EF1a>FLEX-WAChR_1f-G-mScarlet3-Soma-E; WPRE3-BGH polyA; AmpR | depositor partial sequence | sequence record 487666 | FLEX-WAChR_1f-G-mScarlet3-Soma-E
GAACCTGGTGGCCTCTGGGAAGTCTGTGGCACAGCTGATGAAGCTGTCAATGGAGCTCATGCTTCTCATG
TCAATCACTCCCTCTGTCCTGGCAGGCAGTGGGGCCACAGGGCTGGGCATGCTGCTCATCTCCAGCTCCT
CAGGGGGCTTGCTCTGAGGGGCCATCTCCTTGGTGTTCAGGATGGGTTGGCTCTGGCTGCCCCCAGAGCC
TCCTGTGGAGTGCCTGGCCACAGATCTCTCATACTGCTCCACCACTGTGTAGTCCTCATTGTGGCTGGTG
ATGTCCAGCTTTCTGTCAATGTTGAAGGCTCCAGGCATCTGGACAGGCTTCTTGGCCTTGTAGGTGGTCT
TGAAATCAGCCAGGTACCTGCCTCCATCCTTCAGTCTCAGGGCCATCTTGATGTCCCCCTTCAGCACCAC
ATCCTCAGGGTACAGCCTCTCTGTGCTGGCCTCCCAGCCCATGGTCCTCTTCTGCATCACTGGGCCATCA
GGAGGGAAGTTGCCTCCTCTCAGCTTCACCTTGTAGATCAGGGTGCCATCCTCCAGGCTGGTGTCCTGGG
TCACACTCACTGTGCCCCCATCCTCAAAGATCATCACTCTCTCCCACTTGAAGCCCTCAGGGAAGCTTTG
CTTCCAGTAGTCAGGGATGTCAGCTGGGTGCTTGATGAAGGCCCTGCTGCCATACATGAACTGGGGGCTC
AGGATGTCCCAGCTGAAGGGCAGGGGGCCTCCCTTGGTCACCTTCAGCTTGGCTGTCTGGGTGCCCTCAT
AGGGTCTGCCCTCTCCTTCTCCCTCAATCTCAAACTCATGGCCATTCATGCTGCCCTCCATGTGCACCTT
GAACCTCATGAACTCCTTGATCACAGCCTCAGTGCTGTCCATCACATTGATGTCAATCTGGTCCAGGGGG
ATGTACTCCCCTTCAGAGGTGATCCTGCTCTTGGCAGCAGCCCCAGAGGCATAGGGGTCATCCTCCTCCA
CAGGCATCATCACTGTGGCTCCATCAGCCCCAGCAGCTGTCAGGGTCTTCTGGTTCTCCTCATCAATCTC
CTGTCTCTGCCTCTTCAGCTCATCCCAGGCATAGTCCTCAATGTGCAGTCTACATCTCAGCATGAACACC
CCAAAGATGGTCTTGCAGGTAATGTCCAGGAAGGCATGGATGATGGCAAAGGCCTCCTCAGAGATCACTC
CAGTGGTGTGGAAGCCCAGCAGCCATAATACCGGAAACATGGGCCAGAAGCCAAAGAAAATGAACATGGC
TCTCTCCAGGTCCTTCTTGGCACAGTCAGGCACATACCTGATTCTTTTTCTCACCTCATTGAAAAAGAAG
TAGAAGAAGATGCTGAACAGGGTGCAGCCAATGGCAAAGTAGATGTACTTCTCAGGGCTTCTCACAATAA
AGCTGGCCAGGGCAATCACCAGCAGGACAGCTGTGCTGCCTGTGAAGGCCAGCTTATAGGGCACATCCAC
CGTAAAACACAGATCCATCACAATGAAGGGGCAGGTCACAATGTAGTCACTGTACCAGTATCGATTTAAT
GAGAACTCAGAGGTGCTGTCTCTGGCAAAGTCAGAGGTCTTGGCCACATACATCAATCCCGTCAAAAAGG
CAATGGCAGCACTCAGGGTGTTCAGCTCCAGGGGCCTTCTCTTGGGGTGAGGGTGGGCTCCAAAGCCTGT
GCCCCTCCAGCTGTAGTACCAGAACACCACCCCTGAGCCCAACAGGATCACAGCAGAGAAGCCATCAATG
GTGGCCAGCAGGGTGTAGTTCATGCTCATCTGGGGGCTAGGGGCAGCCTGGGCACAGGAGGTGGTGCCTC
CATTAGGGTTGGGAGACTGGTCAGTGGGGGCCACCACAGTAGGGGGTGTAGGGCAGGCAGACAT
